>Addgene plasmid #209319 | AAV-EGFP-APOBEC1-YTH | addgene full sequence | sequence record 414823 | Addgene NGS Result
CTTCCGCTTCCTCGCTCACTGACTCGCTGCGCTCGGTCGTTCGGCTGCGGCGAGCGGTATCAGCTCACTC
AAAGGCGGTAATACGGTTATCCACAGAATCAGGGGATAACGCAGGAAAGAACATGTGAGCAAAAGGCCAG
CAAAAGGCCAGGAACCGTAAAAAGGCCGCGTTGCTGGCGTTTTTCCATAGGCTCCGCCCCCCTGACGAGC
ATCACAAAAATCGACGCTCAAGTCAGAGGTGGCGAAACCCGACAGGACTATAAAGATACCAGGCGTTTCC
CCCTGGAAGCTCCCTCGTGCGCTCTCCTGTTCCGACCCTGCCGCTTACCGGATACCTGTCCGCCTTTCTC
CCTTCGGGAAGCGTGGCGCTTTCTCATAGCTCACGCTGTAGGTATCTCAGTTCGGTGTAGGTCGTTCGCT
CCAAGCTGGGCTGTGTGCACGAACCCCCCGTTCAGCCCGACCGCTGCGCCTTATCCGGTAACTATCGTCT
TGAGTCCAACCCGGTAAGACACGACTTATCGCCACTGGCAGCAGCCACTGGTAACAGGATTAGCAGAGCG
AGGTATGTAGGCGGTGCTACAGAGTTCTTGAAGTGGTGGCCTAACTACGGCTACACTAGAAGAACAGTAT
TTGGTATCTGCGCTCTGCTGAAGCCAGTTACCTTCGGAAAAAGAGTTGGTAGCTCTTGATCCGGCAAACA
AACCACCGCTGGTAGCGGTGGTTTTTTTGTTTGCAAGCAGCAGATTACGCGCAGAAAAAAAGGATCTCAA
GAAGATCCTTTGATCTTTTCTACGGGGTCTGACGCTCAGTGGAACGAAAACTCACGTTAAGGGATTTTGG
TCATGAGATTATCAAAAAGGATCTTCACCTAGATCCTTTTAAATTAAAAATGAAGTTTTAAATCAATCTA
AAGTATATATGAGTAAACTTGGTCTGACAGTTACCAATGCTTAATCAGTGAGGCACCTATCTCAGCGATC
TGTCTATTTCGTTCATCCATAGTTGCCTGACTCCCCGTCGTGTAGATAACTACGATACGGGAGGGCTTAC
CATCTGGCCCCAGTGCTGCAATGATACCGCGAGACCCACGCTCACCGGCTCCAGATTTATCAGCAATAAA
CCAGCCAGCCGGAAGGGCCGAGCGCAGAAGTGGTCCTGCAACTTTATCCGCCTCCATCCAGTCTATTAAT
TGTTGCCGGGAAGCTAGAGTAAGTAGTTCGCCAGTTAATAGTTTGCGCAACGTTGTTGCCATTGCTACAG
GCATCGTGGTGTCACGCTCGTCGTTTGGTATGGCTTCATTCAGCTCCGGTTCCCAACGATCAAGGCGAGT
TACATGATCCCCCATGTTGTGCAAAAAAGCGGTTAGCTCCTTCGGTCCTCCGATCGTTGTCAGAAGTAAG
TTGGCCGCAGTGTTATCACTCATGGTTATGGCAGCACTGCATAATTCTCTTACTGTCATGCCATCCGTAA
GATGCTTTTCTGTGACTGGTGAGTACTCAACCAAGTCATTCTGAGAATAGTGTATGCGGCGACCGAGTTG
CTCTTGCCCGGCGTCAATACGGGATAATACCGCGCCACATAGCAGAACTTTAAAAGTGCTCATCATTGGA
AAACGTTCTTCGGGGCGAAAACTCTCAAGGATCTTACCGCTGTTGAGATCCAGTTCGATGTAACCCACTC
GTGCACCCAACTGATCTTCAGCATCTTTTACTTTCACCAGCGTTTCTGGGTGAGCAAAAACAGGAAGGCA
AAATGCCGCAAAAAAGGGAATAAGGGCGACACGGAAATGTTGAATACTCATACTCTTCCTTTTTCAATAT
TATTGAAGCATTTATCAGGGTTATTGTCTCATGAGCGGATACATATTTGAATGTATTTAGAAAAATAAAC
AAATAGGGGTTCCGCGCACATTTCCCCGAAAAGTGCCACCTAAATTGTAAGCGTTAATATTTTGTTAAAA
TTCGCGTTAAATTTTTGTTAAATCAGCTCATTTTTTAACCAATAGGCCGAAATCGGCAAAATCCCTTATA
AATCAAAAGAATAGACCGAGATAGGGT
[37 nt withheld, positions 2058-2094]
AAAGAACGTGGACTCCAACGTCAAAGG
[49 nt withheld, positions 2122-2170]
T
[91 nt withheld, positions 2172-2262]
G
[124 nt withheld, positions 2264-2387]
CCCATTCGCCATTCAGGCTGCGCAACTGTTGGGAAGGGCGATCGGTGCGGGCCTCTTCGCTATTACGCCA
GCTGCGCGCTCGCTCGCTCACTGAGGCCGCCCGGGCAAAGCCCGGGCGTCGGGCGACCTTTGGTCGCCCG
GCCTCAGTGAGCGAGCGAGCGCGCAGAGAGGGAGTGGCCAACTCCATCACTAGGGGTTCCTTGTAGTTAA
TGATTAACCCGCCATGCTACTTATCTACGTAGCCATGCTCTAGGAAGAGTACCATTGACGTCAATAATGA
CGTATGTTCCCATAGTAACGCCAATAGGGACTTTCCATTGACGTCAATGGGTGGAGTATTTACGGTAAAC
TGCCCACTTGGCAGTACATCAAGTGTATCATATGCCAAGTACGCCCCCTATTGACGTCAATGACGGTAAA
TGGCCCGCCTGGCATTATGCCCAGTACATGACCTTATGGGACTTTCCTACTTGGCAGTACATCTACGTAT
TAGTCATCGCTATTACCATGGTCGAGGTGAGCCCCACGTTCTGCTTCACTCTCCCCATCTCCCCCCCCTC
CCCACCCCCAATTTTGTATTTATTTATTTTTTAATTATTTTGTGCAGCGATGGGGGCGGGGGGGGGGGGG
GGGCGCGCGCCAGGCGGGGCGGGGCGGGGCGAGGGGCGGGGCGGGGCGAGGCGGAGAGGTGCGGCGGCAG
CCAATCAGAGCGGCGCGCTCCGAAAGTTTCCTTTTATGGCGAGGCGGCGGCGGCGGCGGCCCTATAAAAA
GCGAAGCGCGCGGCGGGCGGGAGTCGCTGCGCGCTGCCTTCGCCCCGTGCCCCGCTCCGCCGCCGCCTCG
CGCCGCCCGCCCCGGCTCTGACTGACCGCGTTACTCCCACAGGTGAGCGGGCGGGACGGCCCTTCTCCTC
CGGGCTGTAATTAGCGCTTGGTTTAATGACGGCTTGTTTCTTTTCTGTGGCTGCGTGAAAGCCTTGAGGG
GCTCCGGGAGGGCCCTTTGTGCGGGGGGAGCGGCTCGGGGCTGTCCGCGGGGGGACGGCTGCCTTCGGGG
GGGACGGGGCAGGGCGGGGTTCGGCTTCTGGCGTGTGACCGGCGGCTCTAGAGCCTCTGCTAACCATGTT
CATGCCTTCTTCTTTTTCCTACAGCTCCTGGGCAACGTGCTGGTTATTGTGCTGTCTCATCATTTTGGCA
AAGAATTGGATCCGGTACCGCCACCATGGTGAGCAAGGGCGAGGAGCTGTTCACCGGGGTGGTGCCCATC
CTGGTCGAGCTGGACGGCGACGTAAACGGCCACAAGTTCAGCGTGTCCGGCGAGGGCGAGGGCGATGCCA
CCTACGGCAAGCTGACCCTGAAGTTCATCTGCACCACCGGCAAGCTGCCCGTGCCCTGGCCCACCCTCGT
GACCACCCTGACCTACGGCGTGCAGTGCTTCAGCCGCTACCCCGACCACATGAAGCAGCACGACTTCTTC
AAGTCCGCCATGCCCGAAGGCTACGTCCAGGAGCGCACCATCTTCTTCAAGGACGACGGCAACTACAAGA
CCCGCGCCGAGGTGAAGTTCGAGGGCGACACCCTGGTGAACCGCATCGAGCTGAAGGGCATCGACTTCAA
GGAGGACGGCAACATCCTGGGGCACAAGCTGGAGTACAACTACAACAGCCACAACGTCTATATCATGGCC
GACAAGCAGAAGAACGGCATCAAGGTGAACTTCAAGATCCGCCACAACATCGAGGACGGCAGCGTGCAGC
TCGCCGACCACTACCAGCAGAACACCCCCATCGGCGACGGCCCCGTGCTGCTGCCCGACAACCACTACCT
GAGCACCCAGTCCGCCCTGAGCAAAGACCCCAACGAGAAGCGCGATCACATGGTCCTGCTGGAGTTCGTG
ACCGCCGCCGGGATCACTCTCGGCATGGACGAGCTGTACAAGGCCACTAACTTCTCCCTGTTGAAACAAG
CAGGGGATGTCGAAGAGAATCCCGGGCCAATGAGCTCAGAGACTGGCCCAGTGGCTGTGGACCCCACATT
GAGACGGCGGATCGAGCCCCATGAGTTTGAGGTATTCTTCGATCCGAGAGAGCTCCGCAAGGAGACCTGC
CTGCTTTACGAAATTAATTGGGGGGGCCGGCACTCCATTTGGCGACATACATCACAGAACACTAACAAGC
ACGTCGAAGTCAACTTCATCGAGAAGTTCACGACAGAAAGATATTTCTGTCCGAACACAAGGTGCAGCAT
TACCTGGTTTCTCAGCTGGAGCCCATGCGGCGAATGTAGTAGGGCCATCACTGAATTCCTGTCAAGGTAT
CCCCACGTCACTCTGTTTATTTACATCGCAAGGCTGTACCACCACGCTGACCCCCGCAATCGACAAGGCC
TGCGGGATTTGATCTCTTCAGGTGTGACTATCCAAATTATGACTGAGCAGGAGTCAGGATACTGCTGGAG
AAACTTTGTGAATTATAGCCCGAGTAATGAAGCCCACTGGCCTAGGTATCCCCATCTGTGGGTACGACTG
TACGTTCTTGAACTGTACTGCATCATACTGGGCCTGCCTCCTTGTCTCAACATTCTGAGAAGGAAGCAGC
CACAGCTGACATTCTTTACCATCGCTCTTCAGTCTTGTCATTACCAGCGACTGCCCCCACACATTCTCTG
GGCCACCGGGTTGAAAAGCGGCAGCGAGACTCCCGGGACCTCAGAGTCCGCCACACCAGAACCCCACCCA
GTGTTGGAGAAGCTTCGGTCCATTAATAACTATAACCCCAAAGATTTTGACTGGAATCTGAAACATGGCC
GGGTTTTCATCATTAAGAGCTACTCTGAGGACGATATTCACCGTTCCATTAAGTATAATATTTGGTGCAG
CACAGAGCATGGTAACAAGAGACTGGATGCTGCTTATCGTTCCATGAACGGGAAAGGCCCCGTTTACTTA
CTTTTCAGTGTCAACGGCAGTGGACACTTCTGTGGCGTGGCAGAAATGAAATCTGCTGTGGACTACAACA
CATGTGCAGGTGTGTGGTCCCAGGACAAATGGAAGGGTCGTTTTGATGTCAGGTGGATTTTTGTGAAGGA
CGTTCCCAATAGCCAACTGCGACACATTCGCCTAGAGAACAACGAGAATAAACCAGTGACCAACTCTAGG
GACACTCAGGAAGTGCCTCTGGAAAAGGCTAAGCAGGTGTTGAAAATTATAGCCAGCTACAAGCACACCA
CTTCCATTTTTGATGACTTCTCACACTATGAGAAACGCCAAGAGGAAGAAGAAAGTGTTAAAAAGGAACG
TCAAGGTCGTGGGAAACTCGAGTACCCCTACGACGTGCCCGACTACGCCTAAAAGCTTATCGATAATCAA
CCTCTGGATTACAAAATTTGTGAAAGATTGACTGGTATTCTTAACTATGTTGCTCCTTTTACGCTATGTG
GATACGCTGCTTTAATGCCTTTGTATCATGCTATTGCTTCCCGTATGGCTTTCATTTTCTCCTCCTTGTA
TAAATCCTGGTTGCTGTCTCTTTATGAGGAGTTGTGGCCCGTTGTCAGGCAACGTGGCGTGGTGTGCACT
GTGTTTGCTGACGCAACCCCCACTGGTTGGGGCATTGCCACCACCTGTCAGCTCCTTTCCGGGACTTTCG
CTTTCCCCCTCCCTATTGCCACGGCGGAACTCATCGCCGCCTGCCTTGCCCGCTGCTGGACAGGGGCTCG
GCTGTTGGGCACTGACAATTCCGTGGTGTTGTCGGGGAAATCATCGTCCTTTCCTTGGCTGCTCGCCTGT
GTTGCCACCTGGATTCTGCGCGGGACGTCCTTCTGCTACGTCCCTTCGGCCCTCAATCCAGCGGACCTTC
CTTCCCGCGGCCTGCTGCCGGCTCTGCGGCCTCTTCCGCGTCTTCGCCTTCGCCCTCAGACGAGTCGGAT
CTCCCTTTGGGCCGCCTCCCCGCATCGATACCGTCGACCCGGGCGGCCGCTTCGAGCAGACATGATAAGA
TACATTGATGAGTTTGGACAAACCACAACTAGAATGCAGTGAAAAAAATGCTTTATTTGTGAAATTTGTG
ATGCTATTGCTTTATTTGTAACCATTATAAGCTGCAATAAACAAGTTAACAACAACAATTGCATTCATTT
TATGTTTCAGGTTCAGGGGGAGATGTGGGAGGTTTTTTAAAGCAAGTAAAACCTCTACAAATGTGGTAAA
ATCGATAAGGATCTTCCTAGAGCATGGCTACGTAGATAAGTAGCATGGCGGGTTAATCATTAACTACAAG
GAACCCCTAGTGATGGAGTTGGCCACTCCCTCTCTGCGCGCTCGCTCGCTCACTGAGGCCGGGCGACCAA
AGGTCGCCCGACGCCCGGGCTTTGCCCGGGCGGCCTCAGTGAGCGAGCGAGCGCGCAGCTGCATTAATGA
ATCGGCCAACGCGCGGGGAGAGGCGGTTTGCGTATTGGGCGCT
Features (pLannotate 1.2.2; 18 found; start..end, strand, type, name):
    182..770     -  rep_origin     ori: high-copy-number ColE1/pMB1/pBR322/pUC origin of replication
    941..1801    -  CDS            AmpR: β-lactamase; bla; confers resistance to ampicillin, carbenicillin, and related antibiotics
   1802..1906    -  promoter       AmpR promoter: bla
   1959..2387    -  rep_origin     f1 ori (sequence partly withheld): f1 bacteriophage origin of replication; arrow indicates direction of (+) strand synthesis
   2392..2461    -  CDS            lacZα (fragment): LacZα fragment of β-galactosidase; lacZ fragment
   2456..2588    -  repeat_region  AAV2 ITR (fragment): inverted terminal repeat of adeno-associated virus serotype 2 inverted
   2649..2897    +  enhancer       CMV enhancer (fragment): human cytomegalovirus immediate early enhancer
   2899..3176    +  promoter       chicken β-actin promoter: No description available
   3177..3312    +  intron         hybrid intron (fragment): hybrid between chicken β-actin (CBA) and minute virus of mice (MMV) introns (Gray et al., 2011)
   3401..3531    +  intron         chimeric intron (fragment): chimera between introns from chicken β-actin and rabbit β-globin
   3603..4319    +  CDS            EGFP: EGFP is a basic (constitutively fluorescent) green fluorescent protein published in 1996, derived from Aequorea victoria. It is reported to be a rapidly-maturing weak dimer with moderate acid sensitivity.
   4377..5063    +  CDS            Apobec1: ABEC1_RAT - Experimental evidence at protein level: Swiss-Prot protein existence level 1. Catalytic component of the apolipoprotein B mRNA editing enzyme complex which is responsible for the postranscriptional editing of a CAA codon for Gln to a UAA codon for stop in the APOB mRNA. May also play a role in the epigenetic regulation of gene expression by participating in DNA demethylation. From Rattus norvegicus (Rat).
   5097..5693    +  CDS            YTHDF2 (fragment): YTHD2_HUMAN - Also known as HGRG8 From Homo sapiens (Human).
   5742..6330    +  misc_feature   WPRE: woodchuck hepatitis virus posttranscriptional regulatory element
   6373..6494    -  polyA_signal   SV40 poly(A) signal: SV40 polyadenylation signal
   6517..6585    -  CDS            large T antigen (fragment): large T antigen from SV40 (simian virus 40)
   6656..6789    +  repeat_region  AAV2 ITR: inverted terminal repeat of adeno-associated virus serotype 2 inverted
   6783..6839    -  CDS            lacI (fragment): lac repressor; lacI; The lac repressor binds to the lac operator to inhibit transcription in E. coli. This inhibition can be relieved by adding lactose or isopropyl-β-D-thiogalactopyranoside (IPTG).
