[The description below was written by a language model from this plasmid's Addgene catalogue record and pLannotate feature annotations shown in this document.]
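Description:
AAV-EGFP-APOBEC1-YTH is an adeno-associated virus transfer (packaging) plasmid built on a CAG-EGFP backbone. The sequenced plasmid is about 6.8 kb. It is propagated in E. coli through a ColE1/pUC-type origin and selected with ampicillin via the β-lactamase gene. An f1 phage origin is also present. The catalogue lists it as low copy and specifies a recombination-deficient strain, which is a common precaution for keeping the repeat-rich AAV2 inverted terminal repeats intact. These two ITRs flank the expression cassette and mark the DNA that is replicated and packaged into AAV particles when helper functions are supplied. Short lacZα, lacI and SV40 large T antigen fragments in the annotation appear to be backbone remnants rather than functional genes.

Between the ITRs, a CAG-type promoter (CMV enhancer, chicken β-actin promoter and hybrid/chimeric intron fragments) drives a single open reading frame. EGFP comes first, followed according to the record by a P2A self-cleaving peptide, which falls in the unannotated gap after EGFP. Next comes rat APOBEC1 fused to a fragment of human YTHDF2 containing the YTH domain, ending in a C-terminal HA tag. The P2A lets EGFP mark transduced cells as a separate protein while the fusion is made from the same transcript. A WPRE and an SV40 polyadenylation signal boost transcript stability and 3′ end processing.

The YTH domain binds m6A-modified RNA. Tethering the APOBEC1 cytidine deaminase to it is expected to produce C-to-U edits near methylated sites, which can be read by sequencing. The associated publication concerns single-cell m6A detection in the hippocampus, consistent with viral delivery to brain tissue. Part of the insert derives from an earlier deposited APOBEC1-YTH plasmid.
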