Addgene plasmid #209319: AAV-EGFP-APOBEC1-YTH
Purpose: AAV packaging vector containing a EGFP-P2A expression cassette, APOBEC1-YTH cassette.
Depositing lab: Magdalena Koziol. Depositing organization: Chinese Institute for Brain Research, Beijing. Publication: Single-cell discovery of m(6)A RNA modifications in the hippocampus. Feng S, Tellaetxe-Abete M, Zhang Y, Peng Y, Zhou H, Dong M, Larrea E, Xue L, Zhang L, Koziol MJ. Genome Res. 2024 Jul 23;34(6):822-836. doi: 10.1101/gr.278424.123. PubMed 39009472.
Backbone
  Vector backbone: CAG-EGFP
  Backbone manufacturer: Gift from Minmin Luo's lab
  Backbone size w/o insert (bp): 5436
  Vector type: AAV
Growth in bacteria
  Bacterial resistance: Ampicillin, 100 μg/mL
  Growth temperature: 37°C
  Growth strain: NEB Stable
  Copy number: Low Copy
Gene/Insert
  Gene/Insert name: APOBEC1-YTH-HA
  Species: H. sapiens (human), R. norvegicus (rat)
  Insert size (bp): 1407
  Tag / fusion protein: HA (C terminal on insert)
  Cloning method: Unknown
  Sequencing primers: 5′ EGFP-C_seq_F: catggtcctgctggagttcgtg; 3′ WPRE-seq_R:cagcgtatccacatagcgta
Resource information
  A portion of this plasmid was derived from a plasmid made by: Kate Meyer (Addgene plasmid # 131636)
Terms and licenses: Academic/Nonprofit Terms; Industry Terms: Not Available to Industry
Depositor comments: 5' cloning sites:EGFP_P2A_clone_F: gcatggacgagctgtacaaggccactaacttctccctP2A_clone_F: gccactaacttctccctgttgaaacaagcaggggatgtcgaagagaatcccgggccaP2A_APOBEC1_clone_F: gaagagaatcccgggccaatgagctcagagactggccc3' cloning site:WPRE-HindIII-SD-HA-clone-R: tccagaggttgattatcgataagcttttaggcgtagtcgggcacgtcgt Please visit https://www.biorxiv.org/content/10.1101/2023.12.06.570314v1 for bioRxiv preprint.
How to cite: AAV-EGFP-APOBEC1-YTH was a gift from Magdalena Koziol (Addgene plasmid # 209319 ; http://n2t.net/addgene:209319 ; RRID:Addgene_209319)
